Addgene plasmid #79226: pAB061i
Purpose: Directed Evolution of Protein-Protein Interactions
Depositing lab: David Liu. Depositing organization: Harvard University. Publication: Continuous evolution of Bacillus thuringiensis toxins overcomes insect resistance. Badran AH, Guzov VM, Huai Q, Kemp MM, Vishwanath P, Kain W, Nance AM, Evdokimov A, Moshiri F, Turner KH, Wang P, Malvar T, Liu DR. Nature. 2016 May 5;533(7601):58-63. doi: 10.1038/nature17938. Epub 2016 Apr 27. PubMed 27120167.
Backbone
  Vector backbone: ColEI
  Backbone manufacturer: David Liu Lab
  Backbone size w/o insert (bp): 2992
  Vector type: Bacterial Expression
Growth in bacteria
  Bacterial resistance: Spectinomycin, 50 μg/mL
  Growth temperature: 37°C
  Growth strain: NEB Turbo
  Copy number: High Copy
Gene/Insert
  Gene/Insert name: Ppro1 rpoZ-HA4; PlacIq lacI
  Species: Synthetic
  Promoter: Ppro1; PlacIq
  Cloning method: Ligation Independent Cloning
  Sequencing primers: 5′ n/a; 3′ n/a
Terms and licenses: Academic/Nonprofit Terms; Industry Terms: Not Available to Industry
How to cite: pAB061i was a gift from David Liu (Addgene plasmid # 79226 ; http://n2t.net/addgene:79226 ; RRID:Addgene_79226)
