[The description below was written by a language model from this plasmid's Addgene catalogue record and pLannotate feature annotations shown in this document.]
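Description:
pAB061i is a 4.3 kb bacterial expression plasmid built on a ColE1-type backbone for use in E. coli. It was deposited as a component of a system for directed evolution of protein-protein interactions. It replicates from a ColE1/pMB1-family origin and is catalogued as high copy, although the annotated sequence also carries the rop gene, the bom mobility region and a small mbeC fragment, which are remnants typical of pBR322/ColE1-derived backbones. Selection is by spectinomycin through the aadA (SmR) aminoglycoside adenylyltransferase, which the annotation places downstream of a bla (AmpR) promoter.

The payload consists of two expression units. The first, driven by the Ppro1 promoter according to the catalogue entry (this promoter is not picked up in the feature table), encodes RpoZ, the omega subunit of E. coli RNA polymerase, fused to HA4. The annotation shows rpoZ followed by a short Myc-like segment, probably linker or tag sequence, and then a fibronectin-homologous domain, which corresponds to HA4 and fits a fibronectin-scaffold binding protein (monobody). An rrnB T1 terminator sits upstream and insulates the cassette from read-through transcription. The second unit expresses the lac repressor from the lacIq promoter, supplying LacI to control lac-operator-regulated elements elsewhere in the system.

An RpoZ fusion of this kind is the RNA polymerase-recruiting half of a bacterial two-hybrid arrangement. If the fused binder contacts a target protein tethered to DNA near a promoter, polymerase is recruited and a reporter or selection gene is transcribed. The record does not name the partner constructs or the HA4 target, but the stated purpose and the associated work on continuous evolution of Bacillus thuringiensis toxins suggest the plasmid was used to develop or validate such an interaction-dependent selection.
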