Features (pLannotate 1.2.2; 12 found; start..end, strand, type, name):
    774..914     -  misc_feature   bom: basis of mobility region from pBR322
   1016..1207    -  CDS            rop: Rop protein, which maintains plasmids at low copy number; rop
   1248..1304    +  CDS            mbeC (fragment): MBEC_ECOLX - Experimental evidence at protein level: Swiss-Prot protein existence level 1. Required for efficient mobilization of ColE1 plasmid and is thus essential to promote the specific transfer of the plasmid during conjugation. Probably functions by inducing DNA bending, helping the MbeA relaxase to melt the DNA around the nic site and cleave the phosphodiester bond. Binds specifically double-stranded DNA (dsDNA) containing the ColE1 oriT but does not recognize the inverted repeat (IR). From Escherichia coli.
   1318..1362    +  terminator     rrnB T1 terminator: transcription terminator T1 from the E. coli rrnB gene
   1547..1819    +  CDS            rpoZ (sequence withheld): RPOZ_ECO24 - Experimental evidence at protein level: Swiss-Prot protein existence level 1. Promotes RNA polymerase assembly. Latches the N- and C- terminal regions of the beta' subunit thereby facilitating its interaction with the beta and alpha subunits. From Escherichia coli O139:H28 (strain E24377A / ETEC).
   1832..1858    +  CDS            Myc (fragment): Myc (human c-Myc proto-oncogene) epitope tag
   1862..2095    +  CDS            FINC_PLEWA (fragment): Experimental evidence at transcript level: Swiss-Prot protein existence level 2. Fibronectins bind cell surfaces and various compounds including collagen, fibrin, heparin, DNA, and actin. Fibronectins are involved in cell adhesion, cell motility, opsonization, wound healing, and maintenance of cell shape. May be involved in osteoblast compaction (By similarity). From Pleurodeles waltl (Iberian ribbed newt).
   2243..3034    -  CDS            SmR: aminoglycoside adenylyltransferase (Murphy, 1985); aadA; confers resistance to spectinomycin and streptomycin
   3035..3106    -  promoter       AmpR promoter: bla
   3136..4218    -  CDS            lacI: lac repressor; lacI; The lac repressor binds to the lac operator to inhibit transcription in E. coli. This inhibition can be relieved by adding lactose or isopropyl-β-D-thiogalactopyranoside (IPTG).
   4219..4285    -  promoter       lacIq promoter (fragment): lacI (mutant); In the lacIq allele, a single base change in the promoter boosts expression of the lacI gene about 10-fold.
   4301..588     +  rep_origin     ori (across the origin): high-copy-number ColE1/pMB1/pBR322/pUC origin of replication
>Addgene plasmid #79226 | pAB061i | depositor full sequence | sequence record 148347 | Full Sequence
TGAGATCCTTTTTTTCTGCGCGTAATCTGCTGCTTGCAAACAAAAAAACCACCGCTACCAGCGGTGGTTT
GTTTGCCGGATCAAGAGCTACCACCTCTTTTTCCGAAGGTAACTGGCTTCAGCAGAGCGCAGATACCAAA
TACTGTCCTTCTAGTGTAGCCGTAGTTAGGCCACCACTTCAAGAACTCTGTAGCACCGCCTACATACCTC
GCTCTGCTAATCCTGTTACCAGTGGCTGCTGCCAGTGGCGATAAGTCGTGTCTTACCGGGTTGGACTCAA
GACGATAGTTACCGGATAAGGCGCAGCGGTCGGGCTGAACGGGGGGTTCGTGCACACAGCCCAGCTTGGA
GCGAACGACCTACACCGAACTGAGATACCTACAGCGTGAGCTATGAGAAAGCGCCACGCTTCCCGAAGGG
AGAAAGGCGGACAGGTATCCGGTAAGCGGCAGGGTCGGAACAGGAGAGCGCACGAGGGAGCTTCCAGGGG
GAAACGCCTGGTATCTTTATAGTCCTGTCGGGTTTCGCCACCTCTGACTTGAGCGTCGATTTTTGTGATG
CTCGTCAGGGGGGCGGAGCCTATGGAAAAACGCCAGCAACGCGGCCTTTTTACGGTTCCTGGCCTTTTGC
TGGCCTTTTGCTCACATGTTCTTTCCTGCGTTATCCCCTGATTCTGTGGATAACCGTATTACCGCCTTTG
AGTGAGCTGATACCGCTCGCCGCAGCCGAACGACCGAGCGCAGCGAGTCAGTGAGCGAGGAAGCGGAAGA
GCGCCTGATGCGGTATTTTCTCCTTACGCATCTGTGCGGTATTTCACACCGCATATGGTGCACTCTCAGT
ACAATCTGCTCTGATGCCGCATAGTTAAGCCAGTATACACTCCGCTATCGCTACGTGACTGGGTCATGGC
TGCGCCCCGACACCCGCCAACACCCGCTGACGCGCCCTGACGGGCTTGTCTGCTCCCGGCATCCGCTTAC
AGACAAGCTGTGACCGTCTCCGGGAGCTGCATGTGTCAGAGGTTTTCACCGTCATCACCGAAACGCGCGA
GGCAGCTGCGGTAAAGCTCATCAGCGTGGTCGTGAAGCGATTCACAGATGTCTGCCTGTTCATCCGCGTC
CAGCTCGTTGAGTTTCTCCAGAAGCGTTAATGTCTGGCTTCTGATAAAGCGGGCCATGTTAAGGGCGGTT
TTTTCCTGTTTGGTCACTGATGCCTCCGTGTAAGGGGGATTTCTGTTCATGGGGGTAATGATACCGATGA
AACGAGAGAGGATGCTCACGATACGGGTTACTGATGATGAACAAGAGGACATCCGGTCAAATAAAACGAA
AGGCTCAGTCGAAAGACTGGGCCTTTCGTTTTGCTGAGGATTCTAGAGCACAGCTAACACCACGTCGTCC
CTATCTGCTGCCCTAGGTCTATGAGTGGTTGCTGGATAACTTTACGGGCATGCATAAGGCTCGGTATCTA
TATTCAGGGAGACCACAACGGTTTCCCTCTACAAATAATTTTGTTTAACTTTTACTAGAGTAAGGAGGAA
AAAAAA
[273 nt withheld, positions 1547-1819]
GCGGCCGCGGAACAAAAGCTTATTTCTGAAGAGGACTTGGGCAGCTCTGTGAGTAGCGTTCCGACCAAAC
TGGAAGTGGTTGCAGCAACCCCGACGAGCCTGCTGATTTCTTGGGATGCCCCGATGTCTAGTAGCTCTGT
GTATTACTATCGTATCACCTACGGTGAAACGGGCGGTAACAGCCCGGTGCAGGAATTTACGGTTCCGTAT
AGTAGCTCTACCGCGACGATTAGTGGCCTGAGCCCGGGTGTGGATTACACCATCACGGTTTATGCATGGG
GCGAAGATAGCGCGGGTTACATGTTCATGTATTCTCCGATTAGTATCAATTACCGCACCTGCTAACTTAA
TTAACGGCACTCCTCAGCAAATATAATGACCCTCTTGATAACCCAAGAGGGCATTTTTTAATGCCCATGG
CGTTTATTTGCCGACTACCTTGGTGATCTCGCCTTTCACGTAGTGGACAAATTCTTCCAACTGATCTGCG
CGCGAGGCCAAGCGATCTTCTTCTTGTCCAAGATAAGCCTGTCTAGCTTCAAGTATGACGGGCTGATACT
GGGCCGGCAGGCGCTCCATTGCCCAGTCGGCAGCGACATCCTTCGGCGCGATTTTGCCGGTTACTGCGCT
GTACCAAATGCGGGACAACGTAAGCACTACATTTCGCTCATCGCCAGCCCAGTCGGGCGGCGAGTTCCAT
AGCGTTAAGGTTTCATTTAGCGCCTCAAATAGATCCTGTTCAGGAACCGGATCAAAGAGTTCCTCCGCCG
CTGGACCTACCAAGGCAACGCTATGTTCTCTTGCTTTTGTCAGCAAGATAGCCAGATCAATGTCGATCGT
GGCTGGCTCGAAGATACCTGCAAGAATGTCATTGCGCTGCCATTCTCCAAATTGCAGTTCGCGCTTAGCT
GGATAACGCCACGGAATGATGTCGTCGTGCACAACAATGGTGACTTCTACAGCGCGGAGAATCTCGCTCT
CTCCAGGGGAAGCCGAAGTTTCCAAAAGGTCGTTGATCAAAGCTCGCCGCGTTGTTTCATCAAGCCTTAC
GGTCACCGTAACCAGCAAATCAATATCACTGTGTGGCTTCAGGCCGCCATCCACTGCGGAGCCGTACAAA
TGTACGGCCAGCAACGTCGGTTCGAGATGGCGCTCGATGACGCCAACTACCTCTGATAGTTGAGTCGATA
CTTCGGCGATCACCGCTTCCCTCATACTCTTCCTTTTTCAATATTATTGAAGCATTTATCAGGGTTATTG
TCTCATGAGCGGATACATATTTGAATGTATTTAGAAAAATATTAATTGCGTTGCGCTCACTGCCCGCTTT
CCAGTCGGGAAACCTGTCGTGCCAGCTGCATTAATGAATCGGCCAACGCGCGGGGAGAGGCGGTTTGCGT
ATTGGGCGCCAGGGTGGTTTTTCTTTTCACCAGTGAGACGGGCAACAGCTGATTGCCCTTCACCGCCTGG
CCCTGAGAGAGTTGCAGCAAGCGGTCCACGCTGGTTTGCCCCAGCAGGCGAAAATCCTGTTTGATGGTGG
TTAATGGCGGGATATAACATGAGCTGTCTTCGGTATCGTCGTATCCCACTACCGAGATATCCGCACCAAC
GCGCAGCCCGGACTCGGTAATGGCGCGCATTGCGCCCAGCGCCATCTGATCGTTGGCAACCAGCATCGCA
GTGGGAACGATGCCCTCATTCAGCATTTGCATGGTTTGTTGAAAACCGGACATGGCACTCCAGTCGCCTT
CCCGTTCCGCTATCGGCTGAATTTGATTGCGAGTGAGATATTTATGCCAGCCAGCCAGACGCAGACGCGC
CGAGACAGAACTTAATGGGCCCGCTAACAGTGCGATTTGCTGGTGACCCAATGCGACCAGATGCTCCACG
CCCAGTCGCGTACCGTCTTCATGGGAGAAAATAATACTGTTGATGGGTGTCTGGTCAGAGACATCAAGAA
ATAACGCCGGAACATTAGTGCAGGCAGCTTCCACAGCAATGGCATCCTGGTCATCCAGCGGATAGTTAAT
GATCAGCCCACTGACGCGTTGCGCGAGAAGATTGTGCACCGCCGCTTTACAGGCTTCGACGCCGCTTCGT
TCTACCATCGACACCACCACGCTGGCACCCAGTTGATCGGCGCGAGATTTAATCGCCGCGACAATTTGCG
ACGGCGCGTGCAGGGCCAGACTGGAGGTGGCAACGCCAATCAGCAACGACTGTTTGCCCGCCAGTTGTTG
TGCCACGCGGTTGGGAATGTAATTCAGCTCCGCCATCGCCGCTTCCACTTTTTCCCGCGTTTTCGCAGAA
ACGTGGCTGGCCTGGTTCACCACGCGGGAAACGGTCTGATAAGAGACACCGGCATACTCTGCGACATCGT
ATAACGTTACTGGTTTCACATTCACCACCCTGAATTGACTCTCTTCCGGGCGCTATCATGCCATACCGCG
AAAGGTTTTGCACCATAGGCCAAATAGGCCGT
