>Addgene plasmid #79226 | pAB061i | addgene partial sequence | sequence record 151316 | pGEX3 5'-CCGGGAGCTGCATGTGTCAGAGG-3'
GCTCATCAGCGTGGTCGTGAAGCGATTCACAGATGTCTGCCTGTTCATCCGCGTCCAGCTCGTTGAGTTT
CTCCAGAAGCGTTAATGTCTGGCTTCTGATAAAGCGGGCCATGTTAAGGGCGGTTTTTTCCTGTTTGGTC
ACTGATGCCTCCGTGTAAGGGGGATTTCTGTTCATGGGGGTAATGATACCGATGAAACGAGAGAGGATGC
TCACGATACGGGTTACTGATGATGAACAAGAGGACATCCGGTCAAATAAAACGAAAGGCTCAGTCGAAAG
ACTGGGCCTTTCGTTTTGCTGAGGATTCTAGAGCACAGCTAACACCACGTCGTCCCTATCTGCTGCCCTA
GGTCTATGAGTGGTTGCTGGATAACTTTACGGGCATGCATAAGGCTCGGTATCTATATTCAGGGAGACCA
CAACGGTTTCCCTCTACAAATAATTTTGTTTAACTTTTACTAGAGTAAGGAGGAAAAAAAA
[273 nt withheld, positions 482-754]
GCGGCCGCGGAACAAAAGCTTATTTCTGAAGAGGACTTGG
