>Addgene plasmid #79226 | pAB061i | addgene partial sequence | sequence record 151317 | Spect-F 5'-cagcccgtcatacttgaagc-3'
GAGATCGCTTGGCCTCGCGCGCAGATCAGTTGGAAGAATTTGTCCACTACGTGAAAGGCGAGATCACCAA
GGTAGTCGGCAAATAAACGCCATGGGCATTAAAAAATGCCCTCTTGGGTTATCAAGAGGGTCATTATATT
TGCTGAGGAGTGCCGTTAATTAAGTTAGCAGGTGCGGTAATTGATACTAATCGGAGAATACATGAACATG
TAACCCGCGCTATCTTCGCCCCATGCATAAACCGTGATGGTGTAATCCACACCCGGGCTCAGGCCACTAA
TCGTCGCGGTAGAGCTACTATACGGAACCGTAAATTCCTGCACCGGGCTGTTACCGCCCGTTTCACCGTA
GGTGATACGATAGTAATACACAGAGCTACTAGACATCGGGGCATCCCAAGAAATCAGCAGGCTCGTCGGG
GTTGCTGCAACCACTTCCAGTTTGGTCGGAACGCTACTCACAGAGCTGCCCAAGTCCTCTTCAGAAATAA
GCTTTTGTTCCGCGGCCGC
[273 nt withheld, positions 510-782]
TT
